>Addgene plasmid #230277 | AiP13296 - pAAV-AiE0943m-minBG-SYFP2-P2A-3XFLAG-10aa-H2B-WPRE3-BGHpA (Alias: CN3296) | addgene full sequence | sequence record 470610 | Addgene NGS Result
CTCCGCCCCCCTGACGAGCATCACAAAAATCGACGCTCAAGTCAGAGGTGGCGAAACCCGACAGGACTAT
AAAGATACCAGGCGTTTCCCCCTGGAAGCTCCCTCGTGCGCTCTCCTGTTCCGACCCTGCCGCTTACCGG
ATACCTGTCCGCCTTTCTCCCTTCGGGAAGCGTGGCGCTTTCTCATAGCTCACGCTGTAGGTATCTCAGT
TCGGTGTAGGTCGTTCGCTCCAAGCTGGGCTGTGTGCACGAACCCCCCGTTCAGCCCGACCGCTGCGCCT
TATCCGGTAACTATCGTCTTGAGTCCAACCCGGTAAGACACGACTTATCGCCACTGGCAGCAGCCACTGG
TAACAGGATTAGCAGAGCGAGGTATGTAGGCGGTGCTACAGAGTTCTTGAAGTGGTGGCCTAACTACGGC
TACACTAGAAGAACAGTATTTGGTATCTGCGCTCTGCTGAAGCCAGTTACCTTCGGAAAAAGAGTTGGTA
GCTCTTGATCCGGCAAACAAACCACCGCTGGTAGCGGTGGTTTTTTTGTTTGCAAGCAGCAGATTACGCG
CAGAAAAAAAGGATCTCAAGAAGATCCTTTGATCTTTTCTACGGGGTCTGACGCTCAGTGGAACGAAAAC
TCACGTTAAGGGATTTTGGTCATGAGATTATCAAAAAGGATCTTCACCTAGATCCTTTTAAATTAAAAAT
GAAGTTTTAAATCAATCTAAAGTATATATGAGTAAACTTGGTCTGACAGTTACCAATGCTTAATCAGTGA
GGCACCTATCTCAGCGATCTGTCTATTTCGTTCATCCATAGTTGCCTGACTCCCCGTCGTGTAGATAACT
ACGATACGGGAGGGCTTACCATCTGGCCCCAGTGCTGCAATGATACCGCGAGACCCACGCTCACCGGCTC
CAGATTTATCAGCAATAAACCAGCCAGCCGGAAGGGCCGAGCGCAGAAGTGGTCCTGCAACTTTATCCGC
CTCCATCCAGTCTATTAATTGTTGCCGGGAAGCTAGAGTAAGTAGTTCGCCAGTTAATAGTTTGCGCAAC
GTTGTTGCCATTGCTACAGGCATCGTGGTGTCACGCTCGTCGTTTGGTATGGCTTCATTCAGCTCCGGTT
CCCAACGATCAAGGCGAGTTACATGATCCCCCATGTTGTGCAAAAAAGCGGTTAGCTCCTTCGGTCCTCC
GATCGTTGTCAGAAGTAAGTTGGCCGCAGTGTTATCACTCATGGTTATGGCAGCACTGCATAATTCTCTT
ACTGTCATGCCATCCGTAAGATGCTTTTCTGTGACTGGTGAGTACTCAACCAAGTCATTCTGAGAATAGT
GTATGCGGCGACCGAGTTGCTCTTGCCCGGCGTCAATACGGGATAATACCGCGCCACATAGCAGAACTTT
AAAAGTGCTCATCATTGGAAAACGTTCTTCGGGGCGAAAACTCTCAAGGATCTTACCGCTGTTGAGATCC
AGTTCGATGTAACCCACTCGTGCACCCAACTGATCTTCAGCATCTTTTACTTTCACCAGCGTTTCTGGGT
GAGCAAAAACAGGAAGGCAAAATGCCGCAAAAAAGGGAATAAGGGCGACACGGAAATGTTGAATACTCAT
ACTCTTCCTTTTTCAATATTATTGAAGCATTTATCAGGGTTATTGTCTCATGAGCGGATACATATTTGAA
TGTATTTAGAAAAATAAACAAATAGGGGTTCCGCGCACATTTCCCCGAAAAGTGCCACCTGACGTCTAAG
AAACCATTATTATCATGACATTAACCTATAAAAATAGGCGTATCACGAGGCCCTTTCGTCTCGCGCGTTT
CGGTGATGACGGTGAAAACCTCTGACACATGCAGCTCCCGGAGACGGTCACAGCTTGTCTGTAAGCGGAT
GCCGGGAGCAGACAAGCCCGTCAGGGCGCGTCAGCGGGTGTTGGCGGGTGTCGGGGCTGGCTTAACTATG
CGGCATCAGAGCAGATTGTACTGAGAGTGCACCATAAAATTGTAAACGTTAATATTTTGTTAAAATTCGC
GTTAAATTTTTGTTAAATCAGCTCATTTTTTAACCAATAGACCGAAATCGGCAAAATCCCTTATAAATCA
AAAGAATAGCCCGAGATAGAGT
[37 nt withheld, positions 2123-2159]
AAAGAACGTGGACTCCAACGTCAAAGG
[141 nt withheld, positions 2187-2327]
G
[46 nt withheld, positions 2329-2374]
A
[95 nt withheld, positions 2376-2470]
TATGCGGTGTGAAATACCGCACAGATGCGTAAGGAGAAAATACCGCATCAGGCGCCCCTGCAGGCAGCTG
CGCGCTCGCTCGCTCACTGAGGCCGCCCGGGCAAAGCCCGGGCGTCGGGCGACCTTTGGTCGCCCGGCCT
CAGTGAGCGAGCGAGCGCGCAGAGAGGGAGTGGCCAACTCCATCACTAGGGGTTCCTGCGGCCGCTCGGT
CCGCACGTGAGATCTCATGCCTGCTATTGTCTTCCCAATCCTCCCCCTTGCTGTCCTGCCCCACCCCACC
CCCCAGAATAGAATGACACCTACTCAGACAATGCGATGCAATTTCCTCATTTTATTAGGAAAGGACAGTG
GGAGTGGCACCTTCCAGGGTCAAGGAAGGCACGGGGGAGGGGCAAACAACAGATGGCTGGCAACTAGAAG
GCACAGTCGAAGATCTCTCGAGCCACGGAATTGTCAGTGCCCAACAGCCGAGCCCCTGTCCAGCAGCGGG
CAAGGCAGGCGGCGATGAGTTCCGCCGTGGCAAGAACTAACCAGGATTTATACAAGGAGGAGAAAATGAA
AGCCATACGGGAAGCAATAGCATGATACAAAGGCATTAAAGCAGCGTATCCACATAGCGTAAAAGGAGCA
ACATAGTTAAGAATACCAGTCAATCTTTCACAAATTTTGTAATCCAGAGGTTGATTATGATATCGAATTC
GCGGCCGCGGCGCGCCTCATTACTTAGCGCTGGTGTACTTGGTGATGGCCTTAGTACCCTCGGACACGGC
GTGCTTGGCCAACTCCCCAGGCAGCAGCAGGCGCACGGCCGTCTGGATCTCCCGGGAGGTGATGGTCGAG
CGCTTGTTGTAATGCGCCAGGCGGGAAGCCTCTCCTGCGATGCGCTCGAAAATGTCGTTCACAAACGAAT
TCATGATGCCCATGGCCTTGGACGAAATGCCGGTGTCAGGGTGGACCTGCTTCAGAACCTTGTACACATA
GATGGAATAGCTCTCCTTGCGGCTGCGCTTGCGCTTCTTGCCGCCTTTCTTCTGCGCCTTAGTCACCGCC
TTCTTGGAGCCCTTTTTCGGGGCGGGAGCAGACTTCGCTGGCTCTGGGCCTCCGGAGCCTCCAGATCTGA
GTCCGGACTTGTCATCGTCATCCTTGTAATCGATGTCATGATCTTTATAATCTCCGTCATGGTCTTTGTA
GTCTCCACTAGCACCAGGCCCTGGATTCTCCTCTACATCCCCTGCCTGTTTCAACAGTGAGAAGTTGGTA
GCACCAGAGCCCTTGTACAGCTCGTCCATGCCGAGAGTGATCCCGGCGGCGGTCACGAACTCCAGCAGGA
CCATGTGATCGCGCTTCTCGTTGGGGTCTTTGCTCAGCTTGGACTGGTAGCTCAGGTAGTGGTTGTCGGG
CAGCAGCACGGGGCCGTCGCCGATGGGGGTGTTCTGCTGGTAGTGGTCGGCGAGCTGCACGCCGCCGTCC
TCGATGTTGTGGCGGATCTTGAAGTTGGCCTTGATGCCGTTCTTCTGCTTGTCGGCGGTGATATAGACGT
TGTGGCTGTTGTAGTTGTACTCCAGCTTGTGCCCCAGGATGTTGCCGTCCTCCTTGAAGTCGATGCCCTT
CAGCTCGATGCGGTTCACCAGGGTGTCGCCCTCGAACTTCACCTCGGCGCGGGTCTTGTAGTTGCCGTCG
TCTTTGAAGAAGATGGTGCGCTCCTGGACGTAGCCTTCGGGCATGGCGGACTTGAAGAAGTCGTGCTGCT
TCATGTGGTCGGGGTAGCGGGCGAAGCACTGCACGCCGTAGCCCAGGGTGGTCACGAGGGTGGGCCAGGG
CACGGGCAGCTTGCCGGTGGTGCAGATCAGCTTCAGGGTCAGCTTGCCGTAGGTGGCATCGCCCTCGCCC
TCGCCGGACACGCTGAACTTGTGGCCGTTGACATCGCCGTCCAGCTCGACCAGGATGGGCACCACCCCGG
TGAACAGCTCCTCGCCCTTGGAGACCATGGTGGCGACCGGTAGCGCTAGCTTCGAAAGATCTGGATCCCA
GAAGCAAATGTAAGCAATAGATGGCTCTGCCCTGACTTTTATGCCCAGCCCGAGCTCAGCTCTCTCTGAA
CTCCTCTGTGGTTGATGAATTTCATTCTTAAAATTTGCAAGAATCCAAAGGCCAATGACTCAGTGAAAAT
TCTGTGTGGCTATGAGCATCCAACTCCTTAACTCCTGAATTGAAAGCCCACCCAAGAGTCAAGAAAACTG
TACAACCCTCAAAGACAACCCCAAAATTTTCCCATACCAGTATATGAATACTCTTTCCCCTTGATGAAAT
GTAATTAAGACTGGAGAGCATAGCTCTTTCATTTGGATCTGTAATGTCTGTAGGTGTTGTTCTCAGCACT
GGATTTACAAGCTCTGCACCCAAAAAAAGGTGGCTTAATGCTTCTGAGCAGTAGTTTCAATGTCTGTAAG
AAAGAAAGATACAGAGTAGGTTGAACATAATGAATAAAATATGCAGCATCCTGACTCAAACACAGGAAAC
ATTGAACAATAGCAGTTTACCTTTATAATCAGAGAAATGATGTAAAAGGGTTATTGGTTCATCATTTAAT
TAATTCTCTAAGTGAATTATTCCCACACAACCTAGAGTTAGGCAGAGCCCAGGGTGTCAAGAATGAACTC
ACCACTTGCTACCATATAACAAGAGAAATAAAGACTGACTTGCTAGAGCTTAGCCGCTAACGCGTGCGGC
CGCAGGAACCCCTAGTGATGGAGTTGGCCACTCCCTCTCTGCGCGCTCGCTCGCTCACTGAGGCCGGGCG
ACCAAAGGTCGCCCGACGCCCGGGCGGCCTCAGTGAGCGAGCGAGCGCGCAGCTGCCTGCAGGACATGTG
AGCAAAAGGCCAGCAAAAGGCCAGGAACCGTAAAAAGGCCGCGTTGCTGGCGTTTTTCCATAGG
Features (pLannotate 1.2.2; 16 found; start..end, strand, type, name):
    750..1610    -  CDS            AmpR: β-lactamase; bla; confers resistance to ampicillin, carbenicillin, and related antibiotics
   1611..1715    -  promoter       AmpR promoter: bla
   1810..1845    +  CDS            rop (fragment): Rop protein, which maintains plasmids at low copy number; rop
   1947..1996    +  misc_feature   bom (fragment): basis of mobility region from pBR322
   1997..2452    -  rep_origin     f1 ori (sequence partly withheld): f1 bacteriophage origin of replication; arrow indicates direction of (+) strand synthesis
   2471..2522    +  misc_feature   bom (fragment): basis of mobility region from pBR322
   2527..2667    -  repeat_region  AAV2 ITR: inverted terminal repeat of adeno-associated virus serotype 2 inverted
   2785..2896    -  polyA_signal   bGH poly(A) signal: bovine growth hormone polyadenylation signal
   2913..2993    -  misc_feature   WPRE (fragment): woodchuck hepatitis virus posttranscriptional regulatory element
   2999..3156    -  misc_feature   WPRE (fragment): woodchuck hepatitis virus posttranscriptional regulatory element
   3190..3567    -  CDS            H2B: human histone H2B; HIST1H2BJ
   3598..3663    -  CDS            3xFLAG: three tandem FLAG® epitope tags, followed by an enterokinase cleavage site
   3742..4458    -  CDS            SYFP2: SYFP2 is a basic (constitutively fluorescent) yellow fluorescent protein published in 2006, derived from Aequorea victoria. It is reported to be a very rapidly-maturing monomer with moderate acid sensitivity.
   5239..5266    -  repeat_region  AAV2 ITR (fragment): inverted terminal repeat of adeno-associated virus serotype 2 inverted
   5295..5322    -  repeat_region  AAV2 ITR (fragment): inverted terminal repeat of adeno-associated virus serotype 2 inverted
   5395..579     -  rep_origin     ori (across the origin): high-copy-number ColE1/pMB1/pBR322/pUC origin of replication
