[The description below was written by a language model from this plasmid's Addgene catalogue record and pLannotate feature annotations shown in this document.]
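Description:
AiP13296 - pAAV-AiE0943m-minBG-SYFP2-P2A-3XFLAG-10aa-H2B-WPRE3-BGHpA (alias CN3296) is a 5.4 kb AAV transfer plasmid built on a pAAV2 backbone, intended for packaging into recombinant adeno-associated virus and delivery to brain tissue. In bacteria it is maintained by a high-copy ColE1/pUC-type origin and selected through the β-lactamase (AmpR) gene with its own promoter. An f1 phage origin and short remnants of pBR322 rop and bom sequences are also present in the backbone. The expression cassette lies between AAV2 inverted terminal repeats, which provide the signals for genome replication and encapsidation. The automated annotation finds one complete ITR and only short fragments of the other, so the state of that second repeat cannot be judged from the feature table alone.

The payload is a synthetic enhancer-reporter cassette. AiE0943m, a candidate enhancer, sits upstream of the minimal beta-globin promoter (minBG), which has little activity on its own, so expression depends on the enhancer and is expected to be restricted to particular brain cell populations. The record does not say which ones. Neither the enhancer nor minBG is picked up as an annotated feature, but an unannotated stretch between SYFP2 and the ITR fragments fits their expected position. The transcript encodes the monomeric yellow fluorescent protein SYFP2, a P2A self-cleaving peptide, and human histone H2B carrying an N-terminal 3xFLAG tag joined by a 10-amino-acid linker. One message therefore gives cytoplasmic fluorescence plus a chromatin-bound, epitope-tagged nuclear label. A shortened WPRE (WPRE3) boosts expression, and the bovine growth hormone polyadenylation signal terminates the transcript. The construct belongs to a collection of enhancer AAVs for genetic access to cortical cell types.
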