Addgene plasmid #230277: AiP13296 - pAAV-AiE0943m-minBG-SYFP2-P2A-3XFLAG-10aa-H2B-WPRE3-BGHpA (Alias: CN3296)
Purpose: AiE0943m is an enhancer sequence, designed to drive AAV-mediated transgene expression in specific populations of brain cells
Depositing lab: Allen Institute for Brain Science & Boaz Levi. Depositing organization: Allen Institute. Publication: A suite of enhancer AAVs and transgenic mouse lines for genetic access to cortical cell types. Ben-Simon Y, Hooper M, Narayan S, Daigle TL, Dwivedi D, Way SW, Oster A, Stafford DA, Mich JK, Taormina MJ, Martinez RA, Opitz-Araya X, Roth JR, Alexander JR, Allen S, Amster A, Arbuckle J, Ayala A, Baker PM, Bakken TE, Barcelli T, Barta S, Bendrick J, Bertagnolli D, Bielstein C, Bishwakarma P, Bowlus J, Boyer G, Brouner K, Casian B, Casper T, Chakka AB, Chakrabarty R, Chance RK, Chavan S, Clark M, Colbert K, Collman F, Daniel S, Departee M, DiValentin P, Donadio N, Dotson N, Egdorf T, Fliss T, Gabitto M, Garcia J, Gary A, Gasperini M, Gloe J, Goldy J, Gore BB, Graybuck L, Greisman N, Haeseleer F, Halterman C, Haradon Z, Hastings SD, Helback O, Ho W, Hockemeyer D, Huang C, Huff S, Hunker A, Johansen N, Jones D, Juneau Z, Kalmbach B, Kannan M, Khem S, Kussick E, Kutsal R, Larsen R, Lee C, Lee AY, Leibly M, Lenz GH, Li S, Liang E, Lusk N, Madigan Z, Malloy J, Malone J, McCue R, Melchor J, Mollenkopf T, Moosman S, Morin E, Newman D, Ng L, Ngo K, Omstead V, Otto S, Oyama A, Pena N, Pham T, Phillips E, Pom CA, Potekhina L, Ransford S, Ray PL, Rette D, Reynoldson C, Rimorin C, Rocha D, Ruiz A, Sanchez REA, Sawyer L, Sedeno-Cortes A, Sevigny JP, Shapovalova N, Shepard N, Shulga L, Sigler AR, Siverts L, Soliman S, Somasundaram S, Staats B, Stewart K, Szelenyi E, Tieu M, Trader C, Tran A, van Velthoven CTJ, Walker M, Wang Y, Weed N, Wirthlin M, Wood T, Wynalda B, Yao Z, Zhou T, Ariza J, Dee N, Reding M, Ronellenfitch K, Mufti S, Sunkin SM, Smith KA, Esposito L, Waters J, Thyagarajan B, Yao S, Lein ES, Zeng H, Levi BP, Ngai J, Ting JT, Tasic B. Cell. 2025 May 16:S0092-8674(25)00513-6. doi: 10.1016/j.cell.2025.05.002. PubMed 40403729.
Backbone
  Vector backbone: pAAV2
  Vector type: AAV
Growth in bacteria
  Bacterial resistance: Ampicillin, 100 μg/mL
  Growth temperature: 37°C
  Growth strain: NEB Stable
  Copy number: High Copy
Gene/Insert
  Gene/Insert name: SYFP2-P2A-3XFLAG-10aa-H2B
  Species: Synthetic
  Promoter: minBG
  Cloning method: Gibson Cloning
Terms and licenses: Academic/Nonprofit Terms; Industry Terms: Not Available to Industry
How to cite: AiP13296 - pAAV-AiE0943m-minBG-SYFP2-P2A-3XFLAG-10aa-H2B-WPRE3-BGHpA (Alias: CN3296) was a gift from Allen Institute for Brain Science & Boaz Levi (Addgene plasmid # 230277 ; http://n2t.net/addgene:230277 ; RRID:Addgene_230277)
